>Addgene plasmid #138788 | pPD696 ZF150i | addgene full sequence | sequence record 320369 | Addgene NGS Result
GACGGATCGGGAGATCTCCCGATCCCCTATGGTGCACTCTCAGTACAATCTGCTCTGATGCCGCATAGTT
AAGCCAGTATCTGCTCCCTGCTTGTGTGTTGGAGGTCGCTGAGTAGTGCGCGAGCAAAATTTAAGCTACA
ACAAGGCAAGGCTTGACCGACAATTGCATGAAGAATCTGCTTAGGGTTAGGCGTTTTGCGCTGCTTCGCG
ATGTACGGGCCAGATATACGCGTTGACATTGATTATTGACTAGTTATTAATAGTAATCAATTACGGGGTC
ATTAGTTCATAGCCCATATATGGAGTTCCGCGTTACATAACTTACGGTAAATGGCCCGCCTGGCTGACCG
CCCAACGACCCCCGCCCATTGACGTCAATAATGACGTATGTTCCCATAGTAACGCCAATAGGGACTTTCC
ATTGACGTCAATGGGTGGAGTATTTACGGTAAACTGCCCACTTGGCAGTACATCAAGTGTATCATATGCC
AAGTACGCCCCCTATTGACGTCAATGACGGTAAATGGCCCGCCTGGCATTATGCCCAGTACATGACCTTA
TGGGACTTTCCTACTTGGCAGTACATCTACGTATTAGTCATCGCTATTACCATGGTGATGCGGTTTTGGC
AGTACATCAATGGGCGTGGATAGCGGTTTGACTCACGGGGATTTCCAAGTCTCCACCCCATTGACGTCAA
TGGGAGTTTGTTTTGGCACCAAAATCAACGGGACTTTCCAAAATGTCGTAACAACTCCGCCCCATTGACG
CAAATGGGCGGTAGGCGTGTACGGTGGGAGGTCTATATAAGCAGAGCTCTCTGGCTAACTAGAGAACCCA
CTGCTTACTGGCTTATCGAAATTAATACGACTCACTATAGGGAGTCCCAAGCTGGCTAGCGCCACCATGG
ATTATAAGGATCACGATGGCGACTACAAGGACCACGATATTGACTACAAAGACGATGACGATAAAATGGC
TCCTAAGAAAAAGCGCAAAGTCGGTATCCATGGCGTTCCCGGATCCTCTGGCTCTTCAGGTACCGGTGGA
GCTAGACCCGGGGAGCGCCCCTTCCAGTGTCGCATTTGCATGCGGAACTTTTCGAAAGGTGAAAGATTGG
TTAGACATACCCGTACTCATACCGGTGAAAAACCGTTTCAGTGTCGGATCTGTATGCGAAATTTCTCCAG
AATGGATAATTTGTCTACTCATCTACGTACGCACACCGGCGAGAAGCCATTCCAATGCCGAATATGCATG
CGCAACTTCAGTAGAAAAGATGCTTTGAATAGACACCTAAAAACCCACCTGAGAGGATCTTAAGCGGCCG
CTCGAGTCTAGAGGGCCCGTTTAAACCCGCTGATCAGCCTCGACTGTGCCTTCTAGTTGCCAGCCATCTG
TTGTTTGCCCCTCCCCCGTGCCTTCCTTGACCCTGGAAGGTGCCACTCCCACTGTCCTTTCCTAATAAAA
TGAGGAAATTGCATCGCATTGTCTGAGTAGGTGTCATTCTATTCTGGGGGGTGGGGTGGGGCAGGACAGC
AAGGGGGAGGATTGGGAAGTCAATAGCAGGCATGCTGGGGATGCGGTGGGCTCTATGGCTTCTGAGGCGG
AAAGAACCAGCTGGGGCTCTAGGGGGTATCCCC
[124 nt withheld, positions 1644-1767]
C
[91 nt withheld, positions 1769-1859]
A
[49 nt withheld, positions 1861-1909]
CCTTTGACGTTGGAGTCCACGTTCTTT
[37 nt withheld, positions 1937-1973]
ACCCTATCTCGGTCTATTCTTTTGATTTATAAGGGATTTTGCCGATTTCGGCCTATTGGTTAAAAAATGA
GCTGATTTAACAAAAATTTAACGCGAATTAATTCTGTGGAATGTGTGTCAGTTAGGCTCAATTAGTCAGC
AACCATAGTCCCGCCCCTAACTCCGCCCATCCCGCCCCTAACTCCGCCCAGTTCCGCCCATTCTCCGCCC
CATGGCTGACTAATTTTTTTTATTTATGCAGAGGCCGAGGCCGCCTCTGCCTCTGAGCTATTCCAGAAGT
AGTGAGGAGGCTTTTTTGGAGGCCTAGGCTTTTGCAAAAAGCTCCCGGGAGCTTGTATATCCATTTTCGG
AGGTTGGGCTTCGGAATCGTTTTCCGGGACGCCGGCTGGATGATCCTCCAGCGCGGGGATCTCATGCTGG
AGTTCTTCGCCCACCCCAACTTGTTTATTGCAGCTTATAATGGTTACAAATAAAGCAATAGCATCACAAA
TTTCACAAATAAAGCATTTTTTTCACTGCATTCTAGTTGTGGTTTGTCCAAACTCATCAATGTATCTTAT
CATGTCTGTATACCGTCGACCTCTAGCTAGAGCTTGGCGTAATCATGGTCATAGCTGTTTCCTGTGTGAA
ATTGTTATCCGCTCACAATTCCACACAACATACGAGCCGGAAGCATAAAGTGTAAAGCCTGGGGTGCCTA
ATGAGTGAGCTAACTCACATTAATTGCGTTGCGCTCACTGCCCGCTTTCCAGTCGGGAAACCTGTCGTGC
CAGCTGCATTAATGAATCGGCCAACGCGCGGGGAGAGGCGGTTTGCGTATTGGGCGCTCTTCCGCTTCCT
CGCTCACTGACTCGCTGCGCTCGGTCGTTCGGCTGCGGCGAGCGGTATCAGCTCACTCAAAGGCGGTAAT
ACGGTTATCCACAGAATCAGGGGATAACGCAGGAAAGAACATGTGAGCAAAAGGCCAGCAAAAGGCCAGG
AACCGTAAAAAGGCCGCGTTGCTGGCGTTTTTCCATAGGCTCCGCCCCCCTGACGAGCATCACAAAAATC
GACGCTCAAGTCAGAGGTGGCGAAACCCGACAGGACTATAAAGATACCAGGCGTTTCCCCCTGGAAGCTC
CCTCGTGCGCTCTCCTGTTCCGACCCTGCCGCTTACCGGATACCTGTCCGCCTTTCTCCCTTCGGGAAGC
GTGGCGCTTTCTCATAGCTCACGCTGTAGGTATCTCAGTTCGGTGTAGGTCGTTCGCTCCAAGCTGGGCT
GTGTGCACGAACCCCCCGTTCAGCCCGACCGCTGCGCCTTATCCGGTAACTATCGTCTTGAGTCCAACCC
GGTAAGACACGACTTATCGCCACTGGCAGCAGCCACTGGTAACAGGATTAGCAGAGCGAGGTATGTAGGC
GGTGCTACAGAGTTCTTGAAGTGGTGGCCTAACTACGGCTACACTAGAAGAACAGTATTTGGTATCTGCG
CTCTGCTGAAGCCAGTTACCTTCGGAAAAAGAGTTGGTAGCTCTTGATCCGGCAAACAAACCACCGCTGG
TAGCGGTGGTTTTTTTGTTTGCAAGCAGCAGATTACGCGCAGAAAAAAAGGATCTCAAGAAGATCCTTTG
ATCTTTTCTACGGGGTCTGACGCTCAGTGGAACGAAAACTCACGTTAAGGGATTTTGGTCATGAGATTAT
CAAAAAGGATCTTCACCTAGATCCTTTTAAATTAAAAATGAAGTTTTAAATCAATCTAAAGTATATATGA
GTAAACTTGGTCTGACAGTTACCAATGCTTAATCAGTGAGGCACCTATCTCAGCGATCTGTCTATTTCGT
TCATCCATAGTTGCCTGACTCCCCGTCGTGTAGATAACTACGATACGGGAGGGCTTACCATCTGGCCCCA
GTGCTGCAATGATACCGCGAGATCCACGCTCACCGGCTCCAGATTTATCAGCAATAAACCAGCCAGCCGG
AAGGGCCGAGCGCAGAAGTGGTCCTGCAACTTTATCCGCCTCCATCCAGTCTATTAATTGTTGCCGGGAA
GCTAGAGTAAGTAGTTCGCCAGTTAATAGTTTGCGCAACGTTGTTGCCATTGCTACAGGCATCGTGGTGT
CACGCTCGTCGTTTGGTATGGCTTCATTCAGCTCCGGTTCCCAACGATCAAGGCGAGTTACATGATCCCC
CATGTTGTGCAAAAAAGCGGTTAGCTCCTTCGGTCCTCCGATCGTTGTCAGAAGTAAGTTGGCCGCAGTG
TTATCACTCATGGTTATGGCAGCACTGCATAATTCTCTTACTGTCATGCCATCCGTAAGATGCTTTTCTG
TGACTGGTGAGTACTCAACCAAGTCATTCTGAGAATAGTGTATGCGGCGACCGAGTTGCTCTTGCCCGGC
GTCAATACGGGATAATACCGCGCCACATAGCAGAACTTTAAAAGTGCTCATCATTGGAAAACGTTCTTCG
GGGCGAAAACTCTCAAGGATCTTACCGCTGTTGAGATCCAGTTCGATGTAACCCACTCGTGCACCCAACT
GATCTTCAGCATCTTTTACTTTCACCAGCGTTTCTGGGTGAGCAAAAACAGGAAGGCAAAATGCCGCAAA
AAAGGGAATAAGGGCGACACGGAAATGTTGAATACTCATACTCTTCCTTTTTCAATATTATTGAAGCATT
TATCAGGGTTATTGTCTCATGAGCGGATACATATTTGAATGTATTTAGAAAAATAAACAAATAGGGGTTC
CGCGCACATTTCCCCGAAAAGTGCCACCTGACGTC
Features (pLannotate 1.2.2; 20 found; start..end, strand, type, name):
     28..80      -  misc_feature   bom (fragment): basis of mobility region from pBR322
    235..614     +  enhancer       CMV enhancer: human cytomegalovirus immediate early enhancer
    615..818     +  promoter       CMV promoter: human cytomegalovirus (CMV) immediate early promoter
    814..847     +  LTR            5' LTR (truncated) (fragment): truncated 5' long terminal repeat (LTR) from HIV-1
    863..881     +  promoter       T7 promoter: promoter for bacteriophage T7 RNA polymerase
    952..975     +  CDS            3xFLAG (fragment): three tandem FLAG® epitope tags
   1374..1485    +  polyA_signal   bGH poly(A) signal: bovine growth hormone polyadenylation signal
   1602..1623    +  promoter       SV40 promoter (fragment): SV40 enhancer and early promoter
   1644..2072    +  rep_origin     f1 ori (sequence partly withheld): f1 bacteriophage origin of replication; arrow indicates direction of (+) strand synthesis
   2077..2099    +  promoter       SV40 promoter (fragment): SV40 enhancer and early promoter
   2100..2291    +  promoter       SV40 promoter: SV40 early promoter
   2318..2416    +  CDS            ble (fragment): BLE_KLEPN - Experimental evidence at protein level: Swiss-Prot protein existence level 1. Binding protein with a strong affinity to the bleomycin family of antibiotics. Binds to CL990; an antimitotic-antibiotic compound. From Klebsiella pneumoniae.
   2411..2532    +  polyA_signal   SV40 poly(A) signal: SV40 polyadenylation signal
   2605..2621    -  protein_bind   lac operator: The lac repressor binds to the lac operator to inhibit transcription in E. coli. This inhibition can be relieved by adding lactose or isopropyl-β-D-thiogalactopyranoside (IPTG). lac repressor encoded by lacI
   2629..2659    -  promoter       lac promoter: promoter for the E. coli lac operon
   2674..2695    -  protein_bind   CAP binding site: CAP binding activates transcription in the presence of cAMP. E. coli catabolite activator protein
   2708..2800    -  CDS            lacI (fragment): lac repressor; lacI; The lac repressor binds to the lac operator to inhibit transcription in E. coli. This inhibition can be relieved by adding lactose or isopropyl-β-D-thiogalactopyranoside (IPTG).
   2983..3571    -  rep_origin     ori: high-copy-number ColE1/pMB1/pBR322/pUC origin of replication
   3742..4602    -  CDS            AmpR: β-lactamase; bla; confers resistance to ampicillin, carbenicillin, and related antibiotics
   4603..4707    -  promoter       AmpR promoter: bla
