[The description below was written by a language model from this plasmid's Addgene catalogue record and pLannotate feature annotations shown in this document.]
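Description:
pPD696 ZF150i is a mammalian expression plasmid built on pPD005, a pcDNA-derived backbone adapted for Golden Gate assembly and used in synthetic biology work. It is maintained in E. coli as a high-copy plasmid through a ColE1/pUC-type origin and selected with ampicillin via the β-lactamase gene and its native promoter. An f1 phage origin is also present. The sequenced record is about 4.7 kb.

The payload is ZF150i, a synthetic coding sequence carrying an N-terminal 3xFLAG epitope for detection or immunoprecipitation, cloned between NheI and NotI sites that both remain intact. Transcription is driven constitutively by the human cytomegalovirus immediate-early enhancer and promoter and terminated by the bovine growth hormone polyadenylation signal. A T7 promoter lies just upstream of the insert, as is typical of pcDNA vectors. The automated annotation recognises only a fragment of the 3xFLAG tag and does not annotate the ZF150i open reading frame itself, which presumably occupies the unannotated interval between the tag and the bGH signal. The record does not describe the protein's domain composition or function beyond its name.

Downstream, an SV40 early promoter is followed only by a short fragment of a bleomycin-resistance-type gene and the SV40 polyadenylation signal, so the table shows no intact mammalian selection marker and the plasmid appears suited to transient transfection. Small hits such as the HIV-1 LTR fragment, the bom fragment and the lac promoter/operator and lacI remnants look like backbone vestiges rather than functional parts. The stated use is constitutive expression of ZF150i in mammalian cells.
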