Addgene plasmid #138788: pPD696 ZF150i
Purpose: Constitutive expression of ZF150i under the CMV promoter.
Depositing lab: Joshua Leonard. Depositing organization: Northwestern University.
Backbone
  Vector backbone: pPD005 pcDNA Golden Gate
  Vector type: Mammalian Expression, Synthetic Biology
Growth in bacteria
  Bacterial resistance: Ampicillin, 100 μg/mL
  Growth temperature: 37°C
  Growth strain: DH5alpha
  Copy number: High Copy
Gene/Insert
  Gene/Insert name: ZF150i
  Species: Synthetic
  Promoter: CMV
  Tag / fusion protein: 3xFlag (N terminal on insert)
  Cloning method: Restriction Enzyme; 5′ cloning site NheI (not destroyed); 3′ cloning site NotI (not destroyed)
  Sequencing primers: 5′ CGCAAATGGGCGGTAGGCGTG; 3′ TAGAAGGCACAGTCGAGG
Terms and licenses: Academic/Nonprofit Terms; Industry Terms: Not Available to Industry
Depositor comments: Leonard Lab plasmid reference number: L1325
How to cite: pPD696 ZF150i was a gift from Joshua Leonard (Addgene plasmid # 138788 ; http://n2t.net/addgene:138788 ; RRID:Addgene_138788)
