>Addgene plasmid #138788 | pPD696 ZF150i | depositor partial sequence | sequence record 268243 | ZF150i gene
ATGGATTATAAGGATCACGATGGCGACTACAAGGACCACGATATTGACTACAAAGACGATGACGATAAAA
TGGCTCCTAAGAAAAAGCGCAAAGTCGGTATCCATGGCGTTCCCGGATCCTCTGGCTCTTCAGGTACCGG
TGGAGCTAGACCCGGGGAGCGCCCCTTCCAGTGTCGCATTTGCATGCGGAACTTTTCGAAAGGTGAAAGA
TTGGTTAGACATACCCGTACTCATACCGGTGAAAAACCGTTTCAGTGTCGGATCTGTATGCGAAATTTCT
CCAGAATGGATAATTTGTCTACTCATCTACGTACGCACACCGGCGAGAAGCCATTCCAATGCCGAATATG
CATGCGCAACTTCAGTAGAAAAGATGCTTTGAATAGACACCTAAAAACCCACCTGAGAGGATCTTAA
